>Addgene plasmid #161062 | pDONR221-SLC12A1_STOP | depositor full sequence | sequence record 312058 | Full Sequence
CTTTCCTGCGTTATCCCCTGATTCTGTGGATAACCGTATTACCGCCTTTGAGTGAGCTGATACCGCTCGC
CGCAGCCGAACGACCGAGCGCAGCGAGTCAGTGAGCGAGGAAGCGGAAGAGCGCCCAATACGCAAACCGC
CTCTCCCCGCGCGTTGGCCGATTCATTAATGCAGCTGGCACGACAGGTTTCCCGACTGGAAAGCGGGCAG
TGAGCGCAACGCAATTAATACGCGTACCGCTAGCCAGGAAGAGTTTGTAGAAACGCAAAAAGGCCATCCG
TCAGGATGGCCTTCTGCTTAGTTTGATGCCTGGCAGTTTATGGCGGGCGTCCTGCCCGCCACCCTCCGGG
CCGTTGCTTCACAACGTTCAAATCCGCTCCCGGCGGATTTGTCCTACTCAGGAGAGCGTTCACCGACAAA
CAACAGATAAAACGAAAGGCCCAGTCTTCCGACTGAGCCTTTCGTTTTATTTGATGCCTGGCAGTTCCCT
ACTCTCGCGTTAACGCTAGCATGGATGTTTTCCCAGTCACGACGTTGTAAAACGACGGCCAGTCTTAAGC
TCGGGCCCCAAATAATGATTTTATTTTGACTGATAGTGACCTGTTCGTTGCAACACATTGATGAGCAATG
CTTTTTTATAATGCCAACTTTGTACAAAAAAGCAGGCTCCACCATGAGCCTGAACAATAGCTCCAACGTG
TTCCTGGATTCCGTGCCCTCTAACACCAATAGATTTCAGGTGTCCGTGATCAACGAGAATCACGAGTCTA
GCGCCGCCGCCGACGATAATACAGATCCCCCTCACTACGAGGAGACCTCCTTCGGCGACGAGGCACAGAA
GCGGCTGAGAATCTCTTTCAGGCCCGGCAACCAGGAGTGCTATGATAATTTTCTGCAGAGCGGCGAGACC
GCCAAGACAGATGCCTCTTTCCACGCCTACGACAGCCACACCAACACATACTATCTGCAGACATTTGGCC
ACAATACCATGGACGCCGTGCCTAAGATCGAGTACTATCGCAACACCGGCTCCATCTCTGGCCCAAAAGT
GAATCGGCCCTCCCTGCTGGAGATCCACGAGCAGCTGGCCAAGAACGTGGCAGTGACCCCATCCTCTGCC
GACAGGGTGGCAAACGGCGATGGAATCCCTGGCGACGAGCAGGCCGAGAATAAGGAGGACGATCAGGCCG
GCGTGGTGAAGTTCGGCTGGGTGAAGGGCGTGCTGGTGAGATGCATGCTGAACATCTGGGGCGTGATGCT
GTTTATCAGGCTGAGCTGGATCGTGGGAGAGGCAGGAATCGGACTGGGCGTGCTGATCATCCTGCTGTCC
ACCATGGTGACATCTATCACCGGCCTGAGCACATCCGCCATCGCCACCAATGGCTTCGTGAGAGGCGGCG
GCGCCTACTATCTGATCTCTAGGAGCCTGGGCCCTGAGTTTGGCGGCTCCATCGGCCTGATCTTCGCCTT
TGCCAACGCAGTGGCAGTGGCAATGTACGTGGTGGGCTTCGCCGAGACCGTGGTGGATCTGCTGAAGGAG
TCCGACTCTATGATGGTGGATCCAACAAATGACATCCGGATCATCGGCTCTATCACCGTGGTCATCCTGC
TGGGCATCAGCGTGGCAGGAATGGAGTGGGAGGCAAAGGCCCAGGTCATCCTGCTGGTCATCCTGCTGAT
CGCCATCGCCAACTTCTTTATCGGCACCGTGATCCCTTCCAACAATGAGAAGAAGTCTAGAGGCTTCTTT
AACTATCAGGCCTCTATCTTCGCCGAGAATTTTGGCCCCAGGTTCACCAAGGGCGAGGGCTTCTTTAGCG
TGTTCGCCATCTTCTTTCCTGCAGCAACAGGAATCCTGGCAGGAGCAAATATCAGCGGCGACCTGGAGGA
TCCTCAGGACGCAATCCCAAGGGGAACCATGCTGGCCATCTTTATCACCACAGTGGCCTACCTGGGAGTG
GCAATCTGCGTGGGAGCATGCGTGGTGCGGGATGCCACAGGCAACATGAATGACACCATCATCTCCGGCA
TGAACTGCAATGGCTCTGCCGCCTGTGGCCTGGGCTATGATTTCAGCAGGTGCCGCCACGAGCCATGTCA
GTACGGCCTGATGAACAATTTTCAGGTCATGAGCATGGTGTCCGGATTCGGACCACTGATCACAGCAGGC
ATCTTTTCCGCCACCCTGAGCTCCGCCCTGGCATCTCTGGTGAGCGCCCCAAAGGTGTTTCAGGCCCTGT
GCAAGGACAACATCTACAAGGCCCTGCAGTTCTTTGCCAAGGGCTATGGCAAGAACAATGAGCCTCTGAG
AGGCTACATCCTGACCTTTCTGATCGCCATGGCCTTCATCCTGATCGCCGAGCTGAACACAATCGCCCCA
ATCATCAGCAATTTCTTTCTGGCCTCCTATGCCCTGATCAATTTCTCCTGTTTTCACGCCTCTTACGCCA
AGAGCCCTGGCTGGAGGCCAGCCTACGGCATCTATAACATGTGGGTGTCTCTGTTCGGCGCCGTGCTGTG
CTGTGCCGTGATGTTTGTGATCAATTGGTGGGCCGCCGTGATCACATATGTGATCGAGTTCTTTCTGTAC
GTGTATGTGACCTGCAAGAAGCCCGATGTGAACTGGGGCTCTAGCACACAGGCCCTGTCCTACGTGTCTG
CCCTGGATAACGCCCTGGAGCTGACCACAGTGGAGGACCACGTGAAGAATTTCCGCCCTCAGTGTATCGT
GCTGACAGGAGGACCAATGACCAGGCCTGCCCTGCTGGACATCACACACGCCTTCACCAAGAATTCTGGC
CTGTGCATCTGCTGTGAGGTGTTTGTGGGCCCTAGAAAGCTGTGCGTGAAGGAGATGAACAGCGGCATGG
CCAAGAAGCAGGCCTGGCTGATCAAGAATAAGATCAAGGCCTTCTACGCAGCAGTGGCAGCAGATTGCTT
TAGGGACGGCGTGCGCAGCCTGCTGCAGGCATCCGGCCTGGGCCGCATGAAGCCTAACACCCTGGTCATC
GGCTATAAGAAGAATTGGCGGAAGGCCCCACTGACAGAGATCGAGAACTACGTGGGCATCATCCACGATG
CCTTCGACTTTGAGATCGGCGTGGTCATCGTGCGGATCTCTCAGGGCTTCGATATCAGCCAGGTGCTGCA
GGTGCAGGAGGAGCTGGAGCGGCTGGAGCAGGAGAGACTGGCCCTGGAGGCCACCATCAAGGACAACGAG
TGTGAGGAGGAGAGCGGAGGAATCAGGGGACTGTTTAAGAAGGCCGGCAAGCTGAATATCACCAAGACCA
CACCAAAGAAGGACGGCTCCATCAACACAAGCCAGTCCATGCACGTGGGCGAGTTCAATCAGAAGCTGGT
GGAGGCCTCTACACAGTTCAAGAAGAAGCAGGAGAAGGGCACCATCGACGTGTGGTGGCTGTTCGACGAT
GGCGGCCTGACACTGCTGATCCCCTATATCCTGACCCTGAGGAAGAAGTGGAAGGACTGCAAGCTGCGCA
TCTACGTGGGCGGCAAGATCAACCGGATCGAGGAGGAGAAGATCGTGATGGCCAGCCTGCTGTCCAAGTT
TAGAATCAAGTTCGCCGATATCCACATCATCGGCGACATCAACATCAGGCCAAATAAGGAGAGCTGGAAG
GTGTTTGAGGAGATGATCGAGCCCTATCGCCTGCACGAGTCCTGTAAGGATCTGACCACAGCCGAGAAGC
TGAAGCGGGAGACACCATGGAAGATCACCGACGCCGAGCTGGAGGCCGTGAAGGAGAAGAGCTACCGGCA
GGTGAGACTGAACGAGCTGCTGCAGGAGCACAGCAGAGCCGCCAATCTGATCGTGCTGTCCCTGCCAGTG
GCAAGGAAGGGATCTATCAGCGACCTGCTGTATATGGCCTGGCTGGAGATCCTGACCAAGAACCTGCCAC
CCGTGCTGCTGGTGCGGGGCAACCACAAGAATGTGCTGACATTCTACTCCTAAGACCCAGCTTTCTTGTA
CAAAGTTGGCATTATAAGAAAGCATTGCTTATCAATTTGTTGCAACGAACAGGTCACTATCAGTCAAAAT
AAAATCATTATTTGCCATCCAGCTGATATCCCCTATAGTGAGTCGTATTACATGGTCATAGCTGTTTCCT
GGCAGCTCTGGCCCGTGTCTCAAAATCTCTGATGTTACATTGCACAAGATAAAATAATATCATCATGAAC
AATAAAACTGTCTGCTTACATAAACAGTAATACAAGGGGTGTTATGAGCCATATTCAACGGGAAACGTCG
AGGCCGCGATTAAATTCCAACATGGATGCTGATTTATATGGGTATAAATGGGCTCGCGATAATGTCGGGC
AATCAGGTGCGACAATCTATCGCTTGTATGGGAAGCCCGATGCGCCAGAGTTGTTTCTGAAACATGGCAA
AGGTAGCGTTGCCAATGATGTTACAGATGAGATGGTCAGACTAAACTGGCTGACGGAATTTATGCCTCTT
CCGACCATCAAGCATTTTATCCGTACTCCTGATGATGCATGGTTACTCACCACTGCGATCCCCGGAAAAA
CAGCATTCCAGGTATTAGAAGAATATCCTGATTCAGGTGAAAATATTGTTGATGCGCTGGCAGTGTTCCT
GCGCCGGTTGCATTCGATTCCTGTTTGTAATTGTCCTTTTAACAGCGATCGCGTATTTCGTCTCGCTCAG
GCGCAATCACGAATGAATAACGGTTTGGTTGATGCGAGTGATTTTGATGACGAGCGTAATGGCTGGCCTG
TTGAACAAGTCTGGAAAGAAATGCATAAACTTTTGCCATTCTCACCGGATTCAGTCGTCACTCATGGTGA
TTTCTCACTTGATAACCTTATTTTTGACGAGGGGAAATTAATAGGTTGTATTGATGTTGGACGAGTCGGA
ATCGCAGACCGATACCAGGATCTTGCCATCCTATGGAACTGCCTCGGTGAGTTTTCTCCTTCATTACAGA
AACGGCTTTTTCAAAAATATGGTATTGATAATCCTGATATGAATAAATTGCAGTTTCATTTGATGCTCGA
TGAGTTTTTCTAATCAGAATTGGTTAATTGGTTGTAACACTGGCAGAGCATTACGCTGACTTGACGGGAC
GGCGCAAGCTCATGACCAAAATCCCTTAACGTGAGTTACGCGTCGTTCCACTGAGCGTCAGACCCCGTAG
AAAAGATCAAAGGATCTTCTTGAGATCCTTTTTTTCTGCGCGTAATCTGCTGCTTGCAAACAAAAAAACC
ACCGCTACCAGCGGTGGTTTGTTTGCCGGATCAAGAGCTACCAACTCTTTTTCCGAAGGTAACTGGCTTC
AGCAGAGCGCAGATACCAAATACTGTTCTTCTAGTGTAGCCGTAGTTAGGCCACCACTTCAAGAACTCTG
TAGCACCGCCTACATACCTCGCTCTGCTAATCCTGTTACCAGTGGCTGCTGCCAGTGGCGATAAGTCGTG
TCTTACCGGGTTGGACTCAAGACGATAGTTACCGGATAAGGCGCAGCGGTCGGGCTGAACGGGGGGTTCG
TGCACACAGCCCAGCTTGGAGCGAACGACCTACACCGAACTGAGATACCTACAGCGTGAGCTATGAGAAA
GCGCCACGCTTCCCGAAGGGAGAAAGGCGGACAGGTATCCGGTAAGCGGCAGGGTCGGAACAGGAGAGCG
CACGAGGGAGCTTCCAGGGGGAAACGCCTGGTATCTTTATAGTCCTGTCGGGTTTCGCCACCTCTGACTT
GAGCGTCGATTTTTGTGATGCTCGTCAGGGGGGCGGAGCCTATGGAAAAACGCCAGCAACGCGGCCTTTT
TACGGTTCCTGGCCTTTTGCTGGCCTTTTGCTCACATGTT
Features (pLannotate 1.2.2; 10 found; start..end, strand, type, name):
    121..213     +  CDS            lacI (fragment): lac repressor; lacI; The lac repressor binds to the lac operator to inhibit transcription in E. coli. This inhibition can be relieved by adding lactose or isopropyl-β-D-thiogalactopyranoside (IPTG).
    268..295     -  terminator     rrnB T2 terminator: transcription terminator T2 from the E. coli rrnB gene
    427..470     +  terminator     rrnB T1 terminator: Escherichia coli rrnB; transcription terminator T1 from the E. coli rrnB gene
    517..553     -  CDS            lacZα (fragment): LacZα fragment of β-galactosidase; lacZ fragment
    569..668     +  protein_bind   attL1: mutant version of attL; recombination site for the Gateway® LR reaction LR Clonase™
    674..3970    +  CDS            SLC12A1: S12A1_HUMAN - Also known as NKCC2. Experimental evidence at protein level: Swiss-Prot protein existence level 1. Renal sodium, potassium and chloride ion cotransporter that mediates the transepithelial NaCl reabsorption in the thick ascending limb and plays an essential role in the urinary concentration and volume regulation. Electrically silent transporter system. From Homo sapiens (Human).
   3975..4074    -  protein_bind   attL2: mutant version of attL; recombination site for the Gateway® LR reaction LR Clonase™
   4092..4110    -  promoter       T7 promoter: promoter for bacteriophage T7 RNA polymerase
   4244..5053    +  CDS            KanR: aminoglycoside phosphotransferase; aph(3')-Ia; confers resistance to kanamycin in bacteria or G418 (Geneticin®) in eukaryotes
   5200..5788    +  rep_origin     ori: high-copy-number ColE1/pMB1/pBR322/pUC origin of replication
