[The description below was written by a language model from this plasmid's Addgene catalogue record and pLannotate feature annotations shown in this document.]
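Description:
pDONR221-SLC12A1_STOP is a Gateway entry clone built on the pDONR221 backbone, carrying a codon-optimized open reading frame for human SLC12A1 (also known as NKCC2 or BSC1). This gene encodes the renal sodium-potassium-chloride cotransporter responsible for NaCl reabsorption in the thick ascending limb of the kidney. The plasmid is about 5.85 kb in total, with an insert of roughly 3.3 kb. It is maintained in E. coli through a high-copy ColE1/pUC-type origin and selected with kanamycin via an aminoglycoside phosphotransferase (KanR) gene.

The ORF sits between attL1 and attL2 sites, the recombination sites recognised in the Gateway LR reaction, so the coding sequence can be transferred directionally into any attR-containing destination vector. Although the catalogue lists the vector type as mammalian expression, the feature table shows no eukaryotic promoter or polyadenylation signal. Expression therefore depends on the destination vector chosen. Upstream of the cassette, rrnB T1 and T2 terminators insulate the insert from read-through transcription in bacteria. A T7 promoter lies just beyond attL2, oriented back toward the insert, and the short lacI and lacZα fragments annotated nearby are backbone remnants. M13 forward and reverse primer sites flank the cassette for sequencing.

This version retains a stop codon at the end of the ORF, so it suits expression of the native, untagged protein or N-terminal fusions, not C-terminal tagging. A companion clone without the stop codon exists for that purpose. The plasmid belongs to a consortium collection of solute carrier transporter clones created to support SLC research and drug discovery.
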