Addgene plasmid #161062: pDONR221-SLC12A1_STOP
Purpose: Gateway entry clone with codon-optimized ORF sequence for subcloning into custom expression vectors. Contains a STOP codon at the end of the codon-optimized ORF sequence.
Depositing lab: RESOLUTE Consortium & Giulio Superti-Furga. Depositing organization: CeMM Research Center for Molecular Medicine. Publication: The RESOLUTE consortium: unlocking SLC transporters for drug discovery. Superti-Furga G, Lackner D, Wiedmer T, Ingles-Prieto A, Barbosa B, Girardi E, Goldmann U, Gurtl B, Klavins K, Klimek C, Lindinger S, Lineiro-Retes E, Muller AC, Onstein S, Redinger G, Reil D, Sedlyarov V, Wolf G, Crawford M, Everley R, ... Steppan CM. Nat Rev Drug Discov. 2020 Jul;19(7):429-430. doi: 10.1038/d41573-020-00056-6. PubMed 32265506.
Backbone
  Vector backbone: pDONR221
  Backbone manufacturer: ThermoFisher Scientific
  Backbone size w/o insert (bp): 2550
  Vector type: Mammalian Expression
Growth in bacteria
  Bacterial resistance: Kanamycin, 50 μg/mL
  Growth temperature: 37°C
  Growth strain: NEB Stable
  Copy number: High Copy
Gene/Insert
  Gene/Insert name: SLC12A1 (alt name: NKCC2)
  Species: H. sapiens (human)
  Insert size (bp): 3300
  Entrez Gene: SLC12A1 (a.k.a. BSC1, NKCC2)
  Cloning method: Gateway Cloning
  Sequencing primers: 5′ M13-fwd; 3′ M13-rev
Terms and licenses: Academic/Nonprofit Terms; Industry Terms
Depositor comments: This plasmid contains a STOP codon at the end of the codon-optimized ORF. For the version of this plasmid that does not contain a STOP codon, please see Addgene plasmid 131896 For more information on the full Resolute plasmid collection, please see www.addgene.org/depositor-collections/re-solute/. Please provide your feedback on this plasmid to the RESOLUTE consortium by filling out their RESOLUTE repository feedback form: https://forms.office.com/Pages/ResponsePage.aspx?id=0e05yklzmkS7rjFGQL4N7z4feCLQvEJAmVcOCM_u885UN1JJRko0Ukg4TVQwNTZLOUxPQVJWT1NHUCQlQCN0PWcu
How to cite: pDONR221-SLC12A1_STOP was a gift from RESOLUTE Consortium & Giulio Superti-Furga (Addgene plasmid # 161062 ; http://n2t.net/addgene:161062 ; RRID:Addgene_161062)
