>Addgene plasmid #161062 | pDONR221-SLC12A1_STOP | depositor partial sequence | sequence record 312059 | Codon-optimized ORF of SLC12A1
ATGAGCCTGAACAATAGCTCCAACGTGTTCCTGGATTCCGTGCCCTCTAACACCAATAGATTTCAGGTGT
CCGTGATCAACGAGAATCACGAGTCTAGCGCCGCCGCCGACGATAATACAGATCCCCCTCACTACGAGGA
GACCTCCTTCGGCGACGAGGCACAGAAGCGGCTGAGAATCTCTTTCAGGCCCGGCAACCAGGAGTGCTAT
GATAATTTTCTGCAGAGCGGCGAGACCGCCAAGACAGATGCCTCTTTCCACGCCTACGACAGCCACACCA
ACACATACTATCTGCAGACATTTGGCCACAATACCATGGACGCCGTGCCTAAGATCGAGTACTATCGCAA
CACCGGCTCCATCTCTGGCCCAAAAGTGAATCGGCCCTCCCTGCTGGAGATCCACGAGCAGCTGGCCAAG
AACGTGGCAGTGACCCCATCCTCTGCCGACAGGGTGGCAAACGGCGATGGAATCCCTGGCGACGAGCAGG
CCGAGAATAAGGAGGACGATCAGGCCGGCGTGGTGAAGTTCGGCTGGGTGAAGGGCGTGCTGGTGAGATG
CATGCTGAACATCTGGGGCGTGATGCTGTTTATCAGGCTGAGCTGGATCGTGGGAGAGGCAGGAATCGGA
CTGGGCGTGCTGATCATCCTGCTGTCCACCATGGTGACATCTATCACCGGCCTGAGCACATCCGCCATCG
CCACCAATGGCTTCGTGAGAGGCGGCGGCGCCTACTATCTGATCTCTAGGAGCCTGGGCCCTGAGTTTGG
CGGCTCCATCGGCCTGATCTTCGCCTTTGCCAACGCAGTGGCAGTGGCAATGTACGTGGTGGGCTTCGCC
GAGACCGTGGTGGATCTGCTGAAGGAGTCCGACTCTATGATGGTGGATCCAACAAATGACATCCGGATCA
TCGGCTCTATCACCGTGGTCATCCTGCTGGGCATCAGCGTGGCAGGAATGGAGTGGGAGGCAAAGGCCCA
GGTCATCCTGCTGGTCATCCTGCTGATCGCCATCGCCAACTTCTTTATCGGCACCGTGATCCCTTCCAAC
AATGAGAAGAAGTCTAGAGGCTTCTTTAACTATCAGGCCTCTATCTTCGCCGAGAATTTTGGCCCCAGGT
TCACCAAGGGCGAGGGCTTCTTTAGCGTGTTCGCCATCTTCTTTCCTGCAGCAACAGGAATCCTGGCAGG
AGCAAATATCAGCGGCGACCTGGAGGATCCTCAGGACGCAATCCCAAGGGGAACCATGCTGGCCATCTTT
ATCACCACAGTGGCCTACCTGGGAGTGGCAATCTGCGTGGGAGCATGCGTGGTGCGGGATGCCACAGGCA
ACATGAATGACACCATCATCTCCGGCATGAACTGCAATGGCTCTGCCGCCTGTGGCCTGGGCTATGATTT
CAGCAGGTGCCGCCACGAGCCATGTCAGTACGGCCTGATGAACAATTTTCAGGTCATGAGCATGGTGTCC
GGATTCGGACCACTGATCACAGCAGGCATCTTTTCCGCCACCCTGAGCTCCGCCCTGGCATCTCTGGTGA
GCGCCCCAAAGGTGTTTCAGGCCCTGTGCAAGGACAACATCTACAAGGCCCTGCAGTTCTTTGCCAAGGG
CTATGGCAAGAACAATGAGCCTCTGAGAGGCTACATCCTGACCTTTCTGATCGCCATGGCCTTCATCCTG
ATCGCCGAGCTGAACACAATCGCCCCAATCATCAGCAATTTCTTTCTGGCCTCCTATGCCCTGATCAATT
TCTCCTGTTTTCACGCCTCTTACGCCAAGAGCCCTGGCTGGAGGCCAGCCTACGGCATCTATAACATGTG
GGTGTCTCTGTTCGGCGCCGTGCTGTGCTGTGCCGTGATGTTTGTGATCAATTGGTGGGCCGCCGTGATC
ACATATGTGATCGAGTTCTTTCTGTACGTGTATGTGACCTGCAAGAAGCCCGATGTGAACTGGGGCTCTA
GCACACAGGCCCTGTCCTACGTGTCTGCCCTGGATAACGCCCTGGAGCTGACCACAGTGGAGGACCACGT
GAAGAATTTCCGCCCTCAGTGTATCGTGCTGACAGGAGGACCAATGACCAGGCCTGCCCTGCTGGACATC
ACACACGCCTTCACCAAGAATTCTGGCCTGTGCATCTGCTGTGAGGTGTTTGTGGGCCCTAGAAAGCTGT
GCGTGAAGGAGATGAACAGCGGCATGGCCAAGAAGCAGGCCTGGCTGATCAAGAATAAGATCAAGGCCTT
CTACGCAGCAGTGGCAGCAGATTGCTTTAGGGACGGCGTGCGCAGCCTGCTGCAGGCATCCGGCCTGGGC
CGCATGAAGCCTAACACCCTGGTCATCGGCTATAAGAAGAATTGGCGGAAGGCCCCACTGACAGAGATCG
AGAACTACGTGGGCATCATCCACGATGCCTTCGACTTTGAGATCGGCGTGGTCATCGTGCGGATCTCTCA
GGGCTTCGATATCAGCCAGGTGCTGCAGGTGCAGGAGGAGCTGGAGCGGCTGGAGCAGGAGAGACTGGCC
CTGGAGGCCACCATCAAGGACAACGAGTGTGAGGAGGAGAGCGGAGGAATCAGGGGACTGTTTAAGAAGG
CCGGCAAGCTGAATATCACCAAGACCACACCAAAGAAGGACGGCTCCATCAACACAAGCCAGTCCATGCA
CGTGGGCGAGTTCAATCAGAAGCTGGTGGAGGCCTCTACACAGTTCAAGAAGAAGCAGGAGAAGGGCACC
ATCGACGTGTGGTGGCTGTTCGACGATGGCGGCCTGACACTGCTGATCCCCTATATCCTGACCCTGAGGA
AGAAGTGGAAGGACTGCAAGCTGCGCATCTACGTGGGCGGCAAGATCAACCGGATCGAGGAGGAGAAGAT
CGTGATGGCCAGCCTGCTGTCCAAGTTTAGAATCAAGTTCGCCGATATCCACATCATCGGCGACATCAAC
ATCAGGCCAAATAAGGAGAGCTGGAAGGTGTTTGAGGAGATGATCGAGCCCTATCGCCTGCACGAGTCCT
GTAAGGATCTGACCACAGCCGAGAAGCTGAAGCGGGAGACACCATGGAAGATCACCGACGCCGAGCTGGA
GGCCGTGAAGGAGAAGAGCTACCGGCAGGTGAGACTGAACGAGCTGCTGCAGGAGCACAGCAGAGCCGCC
AATCTGATCGTGCTGTCCCTGCCAGTGGCAAGGAAGGGATCTATCAGCGACCTGCTGTATATGGCCTGGC
TGGAGATCCTGACCAAGAACCTGCCACCCGTGCTGCTGGTGCGGGGCAACCACAAGAATGTGCTGACATT
CTACTCCTAA
